>Addgene plasmid #15982 | pAL-SK-swi3+ | depositor partial sequence | sequence record 8466 | Author sequence
GGATCCGCGTTAAATAAGGAATTTTCTTTCATTAGTAAATTATAAACCTTTCTTGCTGCGCAGTTAAATT
TGAAAGGTTCTATTCGCTTTTCATTAGCAGTAAAGTCAATAGTACATAGAAAAATTGCTAGATTAACAGA
ACTTTTGAAGCGAAACAGCAAGCAAATCGATATTTATTGCATTCACTAACTCTCTTTTGCGAAACATACA
AGCAAATATATATTTTAAAAAAACACCATAAGAAATGTCTACAGCTGCTTCTGATTCAGGTGTTGAAAAA
CTCGTCGAGGAAAACAAAAGGGAAGAGGTGAAAAAGAATGAAGAAGAAAAAGAATTTGATTTAGGGTTAG
AAGAAAATCCAGATTCTGTAAAAAAACCTCGCAAACGGTTGGCAAAATTTGATGAAGAAAGGTAAGAATT
TGGTCGGTTTTCGGAAAATAATTATTGACCACTCGTTTTCCCTATTTAGATTGATTTCTGAAAATGGAAT
TCCAAAATTAAGGAAAATGATGCGCAAAGTTAAGTTAAAAGGAAAGGGTCATGAGGCAAAAGACTTAAAA
CAACTATTGGGAATGTATCATATATGGACTCATGAGTTATATCCAAGAGCCACGTTTGATGACTCAATAT
CGTATCTTAAAACTCTAGGAAAACACAGATCCGTCAAGGTTCGACGTCGTGGTTGGATTAATGAAATTGC
TGTTGAAAATGGTTCGGACTCTAATGCTTCATTATTTACTGGTCCATCTTCCAATTCATTAGTGAATTTG
ACGAGCGGAGATCCATATGTTCAAGATACAGCTGATGATGCTTTTGTCGCCCAAGACAACGATACCCAAT
TAGAATAGTCACCATTAATGAATGATTGAGATGTTGTTGCAGCTTTGTTTATCAATATTAGTAATCATGA
TCATTTTTTGGGACTATTTTCAGCTACTTTTATTTGATGTAATGTTTAATTTATTCATTTTGTTTTATTT
AAACGAACAATTGTAGCCTCTAACTCCGAAATTCAATAAACTATAGAACATCTAGACAAATGATTTCCAT
TCTACGAATTGACCAGTAAGCTTTGGATTGTTATTCAAGGCTAGAAAAGAAAGAGCTTTGGCGATGTCCT
GAGGAGCCACAAGTTGAC
