[The description below was written by a language model from this plasmid's Addgene catalogue record.]
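Description:
pAL-SK-swi3+ is a yeast expression plasmid built on the pAL-SK backbone and carrying the wild-type swi3+ gene of the fission yeast Schizosaccharomyces pombe. It is a shuttle-type construct: in E. coli it is maintained as a high-copy plasmid under ampicillin selection, while in yeast it is selected through the LEU2 marker, which restores leucine prototrophy to a leucine-auxotrophic host. The record does not list the replication origins for either host, and no feature table is provided, so the detailed architecture of the backbone cannot be described beyond these markers.

The insert is a Swi3 fragment of about 1.1 kb, cloned by restriction digestion between a BamHI site at the 5′ end, which remains intact, and a blunt HincII/SmaI junction at the 3′ end, which was destroyed during ligation. The record does not name a promoter driving the gene, nor does it mention any epitope tag, reporter or fusion partner, so it is not stated whether expression depends on native swi3 flanking sequence within the fragment or on a vector element.

The associated work identifies Swi1 and Swi3 as components of a replication fork protection complex in fission yeast. A plasmid supplying the untagged wild-type gene under LEU2 selection would plausibly suit complementation or rescue of swi3 mutant strains, or provision of extra Swi3 when studying replication fork stability, although the record itself does not specify the intended use.
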