Addgene plasmid #15982: pAL-SK-swi3+
Depositing lab: Eishi Noguchi. Depositing organization: Drexel University. Publication: Swi1 and Swi3 are components of a replication fork protection complex in fission yeast. Noguchi E, Noguchi C, McDonald WH, Yates JR, Russell P. Mol Cell Biol. 2004 Oct . 24(19):8342-55. 10.1128/MCB.24.19.8342-8355.2004 PubMed 15367656.
Backbone
  Vector backbone: pAL-SK
  Vector type: Yeast Expression
  Selectable markers: LEU2
Growth in bacteria
  Bacterial resistance: Ampicillin, 100 μg/mL
  Growth temperature: 37°C
  Growth strain: DH5alpha
  Copy number: High Copy
Gene/Insert
  Gene/Insert name: Swi3
  Species: S. pombe (fission yeast)
  Insert size (bp): 1138
  Entrez Gene: swi3
  Cloning method: Restriction Enzyme; 5′ cloning site BamHI (not destroyed); 3′ cloning site HincII/SmaI (destroyed during cloning)
  Sequencing primers: 5′ na
Terms and licenses: Academic/Nonprofit Terms; Industry Terms: Not Available to Industry
How to cite: pAL-SK-swi3+ was a gift from Eishi Noguchi (Addgene plasmid # 15982 ; http://n2t.net/addgene:15982 ; RRID:Addgene_15982)
